Addgene plasmid #107172: 3xHA-miniTurbo-NLS_pCDNA3
Purpose: expresses 3xHA-tagged miniTurbo in the mammalian nucleus
Depositing lab: Alice Ting. Depositing organization: Stanford University. Publication: Efficient proximity labeling in living cells and organisms with TurboID. Branon TC, Bosch JA, Sanchez AD, Udeshi ND, Svinkina T, Carr SA, Feldman JL, Perrimon N, Ting AY. Nat Biotechnol. 2018 Aug 20. pii: nbt.4201. doi: 10.1038/nbt.4201. PubMed 30125270.
Backbone
  Vector backbone: pCDNA3
  Vector type: Mammalian Expression
Growth in bacteria
  Bacterial resistance: Ampicillin, 100 μg/mL
  Growth temperature: 37°C
  Growth strain: DH5alpha
  Copy number: High Copy
Gene/Insert
  Gene/Insert name: miniTurbo (BirA mutant)
  Mutation: aa1-63 deleted; Q65P, I87V, R118S, E140K, Q141R, S150G, L151P, V160A, T192A, K194I, M209V, I305V
  Cloning method: Restriction Enzyme; 5′ cloning site unknown (unknown if destroyed); 3′ cloning site unknown (unknown if destroyed)
Terms and licenses: Academic/Nonprofit Terms; Industry Terms: Not Available to Industry
Depositor comments: Please visit https://www.biorxiv.org/content/early/2017/10/02/196980 for BioRxiv preprint
How to cite: 3xHA-miniTurbo-NLS_pCDNA3 was a gift from Alice Ting (Addgene plasmid # 107172 ; http://n2t.net/addgene:107172 ; RRID:Addgene_107172)
