[The description below was written by a language model from this plasmid's Addgene catalogue record and pLannotate feature annotations shown in this document.]
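Description:
3xHA-miniTurbo-NLS_pCDNA3 is a 6,338-nt mammalian expression plasmid built on the pCDNA3 backbone, designed to express an HA-tagged, nuclear-targeted form of the proximity-labeling enzyme miniTurbo. In bacteria it is maintained at high copy from a ColE1/pUC-type origin and selected with ampicillin through the β-lactamase gene. An f1 origin is also present. For mammalian cells the backbone carries a neomycin/kanamycin phosphotransferase gene driven by the SV40 enhancer/early promoter and terminated by an SV40 polyadenylation signal, which would permit G418 selection of stable transfectants. Short annotated fragments of ble, lacI, lac promoter/operator, bom and an HIV-1 LTR appear to be backbone remnants or partial matches rather than functional parts.

The expression cassette consists of the CMV immediate early enhancer and promoter, a T7 promoter, the miniTurbo coding sequence, a reverse-oriented SP6 promoter and the bovine growth hormone polyadenylation signal. miniTurbo is an engineered E. coli BirA biotin ligase lacking residues 1–63 and carrying twelve point substitutions (including R118S) that improve catalytic efficiency. It promiscuously biotinylates nearby proteins, which can then be captured and identified. The name and stated purpose indicate a 3xHA epitope tag for detection and a nuclear localization signal that confines labeling to the nucleus. The feature table does not annotate these two elements separately, though unannotated sequence flanks the miniTurbo CDS on both sides. The cloning sites used are not recorded. The plasmid is suited to proximity labeling in the nucleus of mammalian cells.
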