Features (pLannotate 1.2.2; 21 found; start..end, strand, type, name):
    225..554     +  promoter       SV40 promoter: SV40 enhancer and early promoter
    621..1412    +  CDS            neo: KKA2_KLEPN - Also known as kan, nptII. Experimental evidence at protein level: Swiss-Prot protein existence level 1. Resistance to kanamycin, neomycin, paromomycin, ribostamycin, butirosin and gentamicin B. From Klebsiella pneumoniae.
   1436..1594    +  CDS            ble (fragment): BLE_KLEPN - Experimental evidence at protein level: Swiss-Prot protein existence level 1. Binding protein with a strong affinity to the bleomycin family of antibiotics. Binds to CL990; an antimitotic-antibiotic compound. From Klebsiella pneumoniae.
   1589..1710    +  polyA_signal   SV40 poly(A) signal: SV40 polyadenylation signal
   1783..1799    -  protein_bind   lac operator: The lac repressor binds to the lac operator to inhibit transcription in E. coli. This inhibition can be relieved by adding lactose or isopropyl-β-D-thiogalactopyranoside (IPTG). lac repressor encoded by lacI
   1807..1837    -  promoter       lac promoter: promoter for the E. coli lac operon
   1852..1873    -  protein_bind   CAP binding site: CAP binding activates transcription in the presence of cAMP. E. coli catabolite activator protein
   1886..1978    -  CDS            lacI (fragment): lac repressor; lacI; The lac repressor binds to the lac operator to inhibit transcription in E. coli. This inhibition can be relieved by adding lactose or isopropyl-β-D-thiogalactopyranoside (IPTG).
   2161..2749    -  rep_origin     ori: high-copy-number ColE1/pMB1/pBR322/pUC origin of replication
   2920..3780    -  CDS            AmpR: β-lactamase; bla; confers resistance to ampicillin, carbenicillin, and related antibiotics
   3781..3885    -  promoter       AmpR promoter: bla
   3944..3996    -  misc_feature   bom (fragment): basis of mobility region from pBR322
   4151..4530    +  enhancer       CMV enhancer: human cytomegalovirus immediate early enhancer
   4531..4734    +  promoter       CMV promoter: human cytomegalovirus (CMV) immediate early promoter
   4730..4763    +  LTR            5' LTR (truncated) (fragment): truncated 5' long terminal repeat (LTR) from HIV-1
   4779..4797    +  promoter       T7 promoter: promoter for bacteriophage T7 RNA polymerase
   4919..5689    +  CDS            miniTurbo: N-terminally truncated mutant of the E. coli biotin ligase BioID engineered for improved catalytic efficiency (Branon et al., 2018)
   5807..5825    -  promoter       SP6 promoter: promoter for bacteriophage SP6 RNA polymerase
   5851..6075    +  polyA_signal   bGH poly(A) signal: bovine growth hormone polyadenylation signal
   6079..6100    +  promoter       SV40 promoter (fragment): SV40 enhancer and early promoter
   6121..211     +  rep_origin     f1 ori (across the origin) (sequence partly withheld): f1 bacteriophage origin of replication; arrow indicates direction of (+) strand synthesis
>Addgene plasmid #107172 | 3xHA-miniTurbo-NLS_pCDNA3 | addgene full sequence | sequence record 313434 | Addgene NGS Result
[48 nt withheld, positions 1-48]
CCTTTGACGTTGGAGTCCACGTTCTTT
[37 nt withheld, positions 76-112]
ACCCTATCTCGGTCTATTCTTTTGATTTATAAGGGATTTTGCCGATTTCGGCCTATTGGTTAAAAAATGA
GCTGATTTAACAAAAATTTAACGCGAATTAATTCTGTGGAATGTGTGTCAGTTAGGGTGTGGAAAGTCCC
CAGGCTCCCCAGCAGGCAGAAGTATGCAAAGCATGCATCTCAATTAGTCAGCAACCAGGTGTGGAAAGTC
CCCAGGCTCCCCAGCAGGCAGAAGTATGCAAAGCATGCATCTCAATTAGTCAGCAACCATAGTCCCGCCC
CTAACTCCGCCCATCCCGCCCCTAACTCCGCCCAGTTCCGCCCATTCTCCGCCCCATGGCTGACTAATTT
TTTTTATTTATGCAGAGGCCGAGGCCGCCTCTGCCTCTGAGCTATTCCAGAAGTAGTGAGGAGGCTTTTT
TGGAGGCCTAGGCTTTTGCAAAAAGCTCCCGGGAGCTTGTATATCCATTTTCGGATCTGATCAAGAGACA
GGATGAGGATCGTTTCGCATGATTGAACAAGATGGATTGCACGCAGGTTCTCCGGCCGCTTGGGTGGAGA
GGCTATTCGGCTATGACTGGGCACAACAGACAATCGGCTGCTCTGATGCCGCCGTGTTCCGGCTGTCAGC
GCAGGGGCGCCCGGTTCTTTTTGTCAAGACCGACCTGTCCGGTGCCCTGAATGAACTGCAGGACGAGGCA
GCGCGGCTATCGTGGCTGGCCACGACGGGCGTTCCTTGCGCAGCTGTGCTCGACGTTGTCACTGAAGCGG
GAAGGGACTGGCTGCTATTGGGCGAAGTGCCGGGGCAGGATCTCCTGTCATCTCACCTTGCTCCTGCCGA
GAAAGTATCCATCATGGCTGATGCAATGCGGCGGCTGCATACGCTTGATCCGGCTACCTGCCCATTCGAC
CACCAAGCGAAACATCGCATCGAGCGAGCACGTACTCGGATGGAAGCCGGTCTTGTCGATCAGGATGATC
TGGACGAAGAGCATCAGGGGCTCGCGCCAGCCGAACTGTTCGCCAGGCTCAAGGCGCGCATGCCCGACGG
CGAGGATCTCGTCGTGACCCATGGCGATGCCTGCTTGCCGAATATCATGGTGGAAAATGGCCGCTTTTCT
GGATTCATCGACTGTGGCCGGCTGGGTGTGGCGGACCGCTATCAGGACATAGCGTTGGCTACCCGTGATA
TTGCTGAAGAGCTTGGCGGCGAATGGGCTGACCGCTTCCTCGTGCTTTACGGTATCGCCGCTCCCGATTC
GCAGCGCATCGCCTTCTATCGCCTTCTTGACGAGTTCTTCTGAGCGGGACTCTGGGGTTCGAAATGACCG
ACCAAGCGACGCCCAACCTGCCATCACGAGATTTCGATTCCACCGCCGCCTTCTATGAAAGGTTGGGCTT
CGGAATCGTTTTCCGGGACGCCGGCTGGATGATCCTCCAGCGCGGGGATCTCATGCTGGAGTTCTTCGCC
CACCCCAACTTGTTTATTGCAGCTTATAATGGTTACAAATAAAGCAATAGCATCACAAATTTCACAAATA
AAGCATTTTTTTCACTGCATTCTAGTTGTGGTTTGTCCAAACTCATCAATGTATCTTATCATGTCTGTAT
ACCGTCGACCTCTAGCTAGAGCTTGGCGTAATCATGGTCATAGCTGTTTCCTGTGTGAAATTGTTATCCG
CTCACAATTCCACACAACATACGAGCCGGAAGCATAAAGTGTAAAGCCTGGGGTGCCTAATGAGTGAGCT
AACTCACATTAATTGCGTTGCGCTCACTGCCCGCTTTCCAGTCGGGAAACCTGTCGTGCCAGCTGCATTA
ATGAATCGGCCAACGCGCGGGGAGAGGCGGTTTGCGTATTGGGCGCTCTTCCGCTTCCTCGCTCACTGAC
TCGCTGCGCTCGGTCGTTCGGCTGCGGCGAGCGGTATCAGCTCACTCAAAGGCGGTAATACGGTTATCCA
CAGAATCAGGGGATAACGCAGGAAAGAACATGTGAGCAAAAGGCCAGCAAAAGGCCAGGAACCGTAAAAA
GGCCGCGTTGCTGGCGTTTTTCCATAGGCTCCGCCCCCCTGACGAGCATCACAAAAATCGACGCTCAAGT
CAGAGGTGGCGAAACCCGACAGGACTATAAAGATACCAGGCGTTTCCCCCTGGAAGCTCCCTCGTGCGCT
CTCCTGTTCCGACCCTGCCGCTTACCGGATACCTGTCCGCCTTTCTCCCTTCGGGAAGCGTGGCGCTTTC
TCATAGCTCACGCTGTAGGTATCTCAGTTCGGTGTAGGTCGTTCGCTCCAAGCTGGGCTGTGTGCACGAA
CCCCCCGTTCAGCCCGACCGCTGCGCCTTATCCGGTAACTATCGTCTTGAGTCCAACCCGGTAAGACACG
ACTTATCGCCACTGGCAGCAGCCACTGGTAACAGGATTAGCAGAGCGAGGTATGTAGGCGGTGCTACAGA
GTTCTTGAAGTGGTGGCCTAACTACGGCTACACTAGAAGAACAGTATTTGGTATCTGCGCTCTGCTGAAG
CCAGTTACCTTCGGAAAAAGAGTTGGTAGCTCTTGATCCGGCAAACAAACCACCGCTGGTAGCGGTGGTT
TTTTTGTTTGCAAGCAGCAGATTACGCGCAGAAAAAAAGGATCTCAAGAAGATCCTTTGATCTTTTCTAC
GGGGTCTGACGCTCAGTGGAACGAAAACTCACGTTAAGGGATTTTGGTCATGAGATTATCAAAAAGGATC
TTCACCTAGATCCTTTTAAATTAAAAATGAAGTTTTAAATCAATCTAAAGTATATATGAGTAAACTTGGT
CTGACAGTTACCAATGCTTAATCAGTGAGGCACCTATCTCAGCGATCTGTCTATTTCGTTCATCCATAGT
TGCCTGACTCCCCGTCGTGTAGATAACTACGATACGGGAGGGCTTACCATCTGGCCCCAGTGCTGCAATG
ATACCGCGAGACCCACGCTCACCGGCTCCAGATTTATCAGCAATAAACCAGCCAGCCGGAAGGGCCGAGC
GCAGAAGTGGTCCTGCAACTTTATCCGCCTCCATCCAGTCTATTAATTGTTGCCGGGAAGCTAGAGTAAG
TAGTTCGCCAGTTAATAGTTTGCGCAACGTTGTTGCCATTGCTACAGGCATCGTGGTGTCACGCTCGTCG
TTTGGTATGGCTTCATTCAGCTCCGGTTCCCAACGATCAAGGCGAGTTACATGATCCCCCATGTTGTGCA
AAAAAGCGGTTAGCTCCTTCGGTCCTCCGATCGTTGTCAGAAGTAAGTTGGCCGCAGTGTTATCACTCAT
GGTTATGGCAGCACTGCATAATTCTCTTACTGTCATGCCATCCGTAAGATGCTTTTCTGTGACTGGTGAG
TACTCAACCAAGTCATTCTGAGAATAGTGTATGCGGCGACCGAGTTGCTCTTGCCCGGCGTCAATACGGG
ATAATACCGCGCCACATAGCAGAACTTTAAAAGTGCTCATCATTGGAAAACGTTCTTCGGGGCGAAAACT
CTCAAGGATCTTACCGCTGTTGAGATCCAGTTCGATGTAACCCACTCGTGCACCCAACTGATCTTCAGCA
TCTTTTACTTTCACCAGCGTTTCTGGGTGAGCAAAAACAGGAAGGCAAAATGCCGCAAAAAAGGGAATAA
GGGCGACACGGAAATGTTGAATACTCATACTCTTCCTTTTTCAATATTATTGAAGCATTTATCAGGGTTA
TTGTCTCATGAGCGGATACATATTTGAATGTATTTAGAAAAATAAACAAATAGGGGTTCCGCGCACATTT
CCCCGAAAAGTGCCACCTGACGTCGACGGATCGGGAGATCTCCCGATCCCCTATGGTGCACTCTCAGTAC
AATCTGCTCTGATGCCGCATAGTTAAGCCAGTATCTGCTCCCTGCTTGTGTGTTGGAGGTCGCTGAGTAG
TGCGCGAGCAAAATTTAAGCTACAACAAGGCAAGGCTTGACCGACAATTGCATGAAGAATCTGCTTAGGG
TTAGGCGTTTTGCGCTGCTTCGCGATGTACGGGCCAGATATACGCGTTGACATTGATTATTGACTAGTTA
TTAATAGTAATCAATTACGGGGTCATTAGTTCATAGCCCATATATGGAGTTCCGCGTTACATAACTTACG
GTAAATGGCCCGCCTGGCTGACCGCCCAACGACCCCCGCCCATTGACGTCAATAATGACGTATGTTCCCA
TAGTAACGCCAATAGGGACTTTCCATTGACGTCAATGGGTGGAGTATTTACGGTAAACTGCCCACTTGGC
AGTACATCAAGTGTATCATATGCCAAGTACGCCCCCTATTGACGTCAATGACGGTAAATGGCCCGCCTGG
CATTATGCCCAGTACATGACCTTATGGGACTTTCCTACTTGGCAGTACATCTACGTATTAGTCATCGCTA
TTACCATGGTGATGCGGTTTTGGCAGTACATCAATGGGCGTGGATAGCGGTTTGACTCACGGGGATTTCC
AAGTCTCCACCCCATTGACGTCAATGGGAGTTTGTTTTGGCACCAAAATCAACGGGACTTTCCAAAATGT
CGTAACAACTCCGCCCCATTGACGCAAATGGGCGGTAGGCGTGTACGGTGGGAGGTCTATATAAGCAGAG
CTCTCTGGCTAACTAGAGAACCCACTGCTTACTGGCTTATCGAAATTAATACGACTCACTATAGGGAGAC
CCAAGCTTGCGGCCGCCACCATGTACCCGTATGATGTTCCGGATTACGCTGGCTATCCCTACGACGTGCC
CGACTATGCCGGGTACCCCTATGACGTCCCAGACTACGCAGCTAGCATCCCGCTGCTGAACGCTAAACAG
ATTCTGGGACAGCTGGACGGCGGGAGCGTGGCAGTCCTGCCTGTGGTCGACTCCACCAATCAGTACCTGC
TGGATCGAATCGGCGAGCTGAAGAGTGGGGATGCTTGCATTGCAGAATATCAGCAGGCAGGGAGAGGAAG
CAGAGGGAGGAAATGGTTCTCTCCTTTTGGAGCTAACCTGTACCTGAGTATGTTTTGGCGCCTGAAGCGG
GGACCAGCAGCAATCGGCCTGGGCCCGGTCATCGGAATTGTCATGGCAGAAGCGCTGCGAAAGCTGGGAG
CAGACAAGGTGCGAGTCAAATGGCCCAATGACCTGTATCTGCAGGATAGAAAGCTGGCAGGCATCCTGGT
GGAGCTGGCCGGAATAACAGGCGATGCTGCACAGATCGTCATTGGCGCCGGGATTAACGTGGCTATGAGG
CGCGTGGAGGAAAGCGTGGTCAATCAGGGCTGGATCACACTGCAGGAAGCAGGGATTAACCTGGACAGGA
ATACTCTGGCCGCTATGCTGATCCGAGAGCTGCGGGCAGCCCTGGAACTGTTCGAGCAGGAAGGCCTGGC
TCCATATCTGTCACGGTGGGAGAAGCTGGATAACTTCATCAATAGACCCGTGAAGCTGATCATTGGGGAC
AAAGAGATTTTCGGGATTAGCCGGGGGATTGATAAACAGGGAGCCCTGCTGCTGGAACAGGACGGAGTTA
TCAAACCCTGGATGGGCGGAGAAATCAGTCTGCGGTCTGCCGAAAAGGAATTCAGCAGGGCCGACCCCAA
GAAGAAGAGGAAGGTGGACCCCAAGAAGAAGAGGAAGGTGGACCCCAAGAAGAAGAGGAAGGTGTGACTC
GAGCATGCATCTAGAGGGCCCTATTCTATAGTGTCACCTAAATGCTAGAGCTCGCTGATCAGCCTCGACT
GTGCCTTCTAGTTGCCAGCCATCTGTTGTTTGCCCCTCCCCCGTGCCTTCCTTGACCCTGGAAGGTGCCA
CTCCCACTGTCCTTTCCTAATAAAATGAGGAAATTGCATCGCATTGTCTGAGTAGGTGTCATTCTATTCT
GGGGGGTGGGGTGGGGCAGGACAGCAAGGGGGAGGATTGGGAAGACAATAGCAGGCATGCTGGGGATGCG
GTGGGCTCTATGGCTTCTGAGGCGGAAAGAACCAGCTGGGGCTCTAGGGGGTATCCCC
[124 nt withheld, positions 6121-6244]
C
[91 nt withheld, positions 6246-6336]
AG
